Addgene plasmid #100682: YCe1899 HC_Kan_PuroR_p9
Purpose: part designed to occupy position 9 of EMMA. Functional category: Selection marker
Depositing lab: Yizhi Cai. Depositing organization: University of Edinburgh. Publication: EMMA: An Extensible Mammalian Modular Assembly Toolkit for the Rapid Design and Production of Diverse Expression Vectors. Martella A, Matjusaitis M, Auxillos J, Pollard SM, Cai Y. ACS Synth Biol. 2017 Apr 24. doi: 10.1021/acssynbio.7b00016. PubMed 28418644.
Backbone
  Vector backbone: pSMART HC_Kan
  Vector type: Synthetic Biology
Growth in bacteria
  Bacterial resistance: Kanamycin, 50 μg/mL
  Growth temperature: 37°C
  Growth strain: DH5alpha
  Copy number: High Copy
Gene/Insert
  Gene/Insert name: PuroR
  Cloning method: Restriction Enzyme; 5′ cloning site Unknown (unknown if destroyed); 3′ cloning site Unknown (unknown if destroyed)
Terms and licenses: Academic/Nonprofit Terms; Industry Terms: Not Available to Industry
Depositor comments: Puromycin resistance gene ecnoding a puromycin N-acetyl-transferase.
How to cite: YCe1899 HC_Kan_PuroR_p9 was a gift from Yizhi Cai (Addgene plasmid # 100682 ; http://n2t.net/addgene:100682 ; RRID:Addgene_100682)
