[The description below was written by a language model from this plasmid's Addgene catalogue record, the feature table of its GenBank file and pLannotate feature annotations shown in this document.]
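Description:
YCe1899 HC_Kan_PuroR_p9 is a small (about 2.4 kb) synthetic-biology part plasmid from the EMMA (Extensible Mammalian Modular Assembly) toolkit, built in the pSMART HC_Kan backbone. It is not an expression vector in its own right but a storage and donor plasmid for a single standardized part, assigned to position 9 of the EMMA assembly scheme under the functional category "selection marker". It is maintained in E. coli at high copy number through a ColE1/pUC-type origin of replication and is selected with kanamycin. Kanamycin resistance comes from an aph(3')-Ia aminoglycoside phosphotransferase gene driven by the E. coli cat promoter.

The payload is PuroR, the Streptomyces pac coding sequence encoding puromycin N-acetyltransferase, which inactivates puromycin and is widely used to select stably modified mammalian cells. The feature tables annotate no eukaryotic promoter, polyadenylation signal or other mammalian regulatory element next to this open reading frame. This fits its role as a bare coding part that receives its regulatory context from neighbouring parts when a full EMMA vector is assembled. The backbone includes three transcription terminators (tonB, T7Te and T3Te) that flank the resistance gene, the origin and the insert region. This is a typical pSMART design feature that insulates the cloned fragment from read-through transcription into or out of the vector.

The cloning sites and the sequences flanking the part that are used for assembly are not stated in the record. The depositor map and the sequencing-derived annotation show the same features, differing only in orientation and by a few bases in length.
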