LOCUS       Exported 2415 bp ds-DNA circular SYN 13-MAY-2021
DEFINITION  part designed to occupy position 9 of EMMA. Functional category:
            Selection marker.
ACCESSION   .
VERSION     .
KEYWORDS    YCe1899 HC_Kan_PuroR_p9
SOURCE      synthetic DNA construct
  ORGANISM  synthetic DNA construct
REFERENCE   1 (bases 1 to 2415)
  AUTHORS   Martella A, Matjusaitis M, Auxillos J, Pollard SM, Cai Y
  TITLE     EMMA: An Extensible Mammalian Modular Assembly Toolkit for the Rapid
            Design and Production of Diverse Expression Vectors.
  JOURNAL   ACS Synth Biol. 2017 Apr 24. doi: 10.1021/acssynbio.7b00016.
  PUBMED    28418644
REFERENCE   2 (bases 1 to 2415)
  AUTHORS   .
  TITLE     Direct Submission
  JOURNAL   Exported May 13, 2021 from SnapGene Server 1.1.58
            http://www.snapgene.com
FEATURES             Location/Qualifiers
     source          1..2415
                     /organism="synthetic DNA construct"
                     /mol_type="other DNA"
     CDS             74..670
                     /codon_start=1
                     /gene="pac from Streptomyces"
                     /product="puromycin N-acetyltransferase"
                     /label=PuroR
                     /note="confers resistance to puromycin"
                     /translation="TEYKPTVRLATRDDVPRAVRTLAAAFADYPATRHTVDPDRHIERV
                     TELQELFLTRVGLDIGKVWVADDGAAVAVWTTPESVEAGAVFAEIGPRMAELSGSRLAA
                     QQQMEGLLAPHRPKEPAWFLATVGVSPDHQGKGLGSAVVLPGVEAAERAGVPAFLETSA
                     PRNLPFYERLGFTVTADVECPKDRATWCMTRKPGA"
     primer_bind     567..587
                     /label=Puro-F
                     /note="Puromycin resistance gene, forward primer"
     terminator      759..788
                     /label=T3Te terminator
                     /note="phage T3 early transcription terminator"
     rep_origin      810..1397
                     /direction=RIGHT
                     /label=ori
                     /note="high-copy-number ColE1/pMB1/pBR322/pUC origin of
                     replication"
     primer_bind     1298..1317
                     /label=pBR322ori-F
                     /note="pBR322 origin, forward primer"
     terminator      1409..1436
                     /label=T7Te terminator
                     /note="phage T7 early transcription terminator"
     CDS             complement(1460..2275)
                     /codon_start=1
                     /gene="aph(3')-Ia"
                     /product="aminoglycoside phosphotransferase"
                     /label=KanR
                     /note="confers resistance to kanamycin in bacteria or G418
                     (Geneticin(R)) in eukaryotes"
                     /translation="MSHIQRETSCSRPRLNSNMDADLYGYKWARDNVGQSGATIYRLYG
                     KPDAPELFLKHGKGSVANDVTDEMVRLNWLTEFMPLPTIKHFIRTPDDAWLLTTAIPGK
                     TAFQVLEEYPDSGENIVDALAVFLRRLHSIPVCNCPFNGDRVFRLAQAQSRMNNGLVGA
                     SDFDDERNGWPVEQVWKEMHKLLPFSPDSVVTHGDFSLDNLIFDEGKLIGCIDVGRVGI
                     ADRYQDLAILWNCLGEFSPSLQKRLFQKYGIDNPDMNKLQFHLMLDEFF"
     primer_bind     2183..2202
                     /label=Kan-R
                     /note="Kanamycin resistance gene, reverse primer"
     promoter        complement(2276..2378)
                     /label=cat promoter
                     /note="promoter of the E. coli cat gene encoding
                     chloramphenicol acetyltransferase"
     terminator      2379..2410
                     /label=tonB terminator
                     /note="bidirectional E. coli tonB-P14 transcription
                     terminator"
ORIGIN
        1 ctatggaggt caggtatgat ttaaatggtc agtattgagc gatatctaga gaattcgtca
       61 cgtctcggcg tccaccgagt acaagcccac ggtgcgcctc gccacccgcg acgacgtccc
      121 cagggccgta cgcaccctcg ccgccgcgtt cgccgactac cccgccacgc gccacaccgt
      181 cgatccggac cgccacatcg agcgggtcac cgagctgcaa gaactcttcc tcacgcgcgt
      241 cgggctcgac atcggcaagg tgtgggtcgc ggacgacggc gccgcggtgg cggtctggac
      301 cacgccggag agcgtcgaag cgggggcggt gttcgccgag atcggcccgc gcatggccga
      361 gttgagcggt tcccggctgg ccgcgcagca acagatggaa ggcctcctgg cgccgcaccg
      421 gcccaaggag cccgcgtggt tcctggccac cgtcggcgtg tcgcccgacc accagggcaa
      481 gggtctgggc agcgccgtcg tgctccccgg agtggaggcg gccgagcgcg ccggggtgcc
      541 cgccttcctg gaaacctccg cgccccgcaa cctccccttc tacgagcggc tcggcttcac
      601 cgtcaccgcc gacgtcgagt gcccgaagga ccgcgcgacc tggtgcatga cccgcaagcc
      661 cggtgcctaa taatgctcga gacgaaaacg aattcaagct tgatatcatt caggacgagc
      721 ctcagactcc agcgtaactg gactgcaatc aactcactgg ctcaccttca cgggtgggcc
      781 tttcttcggt agaaaatcaa aggatcttct tgagatcctt tttttctgcg cgtaatctgc
      841 tgcttgcaaa caaaaaaacc accgctacca gcggtggttt gtttgccgga tcaagagcta
      901 ccaactcttt ttccgaggta actggcttca gcagagcgca gataccaaat actgttcttc
      961 tagtgtagcc gtagttaggc caccacttca agaactctgt agcaccgcct acatacctcg
     1021 ctctgctaat cctgttacca gtggctgctg ccagtggcga taagtcgtgt cttaccgggt
     1081 tggactcaag acgatagtta ccggataagg cgcagcggtc gggctgaacg gggggttcgt
     1141 gcacacagcc cagcttggag cgaacgacct acaccgaact gagataccta cagcgtgagc
     1201 tatgagaaag cgccacgctt cccgaaggga gaaaggcgga caggtatccg gtaagcggca
     1261 gggtcggaac aggagagcgc acgagggagc ttccaggggg aaacgcctgg tatctttata
     1321 gtcctgtcgg gtttcgccac ctctgacttg agcatcgatt tttgtgatgc tcgtcagggg
     1381 ggcggagcct atggaaaaac gccagcaacg cagaaaggcc cacccgaagg tgagccaggt
     1441 gattacattt gggccctcat tagaaaaact catcgagcat caagtgaaac tgcaatttat
     1501 tcatatcagg attatcaata ccatattttt gaaaaagccg tttctgtaat gaaggagaaa
     1561 actcaccgag gcagttccat aggatggcaa gatcctggta tcggtctgcg attccgactc
     1621 gtccaacatc aatacaacct attaatttcc cctcgtcaaa aataaggtta tcaagtgaga
     1681 aatcaccatg agtgacgact gaatccggtg agaatggcaa aagcttatgc atttctttcc
     1741 agacttgttc aacaggccag ccattacgct cgtcatcaaa atcactcgca ccaaccaaac
     1801 cgttattcat tcgtgattgc gcctgagcga gacgaaatac gcgatcgccg ttaaaaggac
     1861 aattacaaac aggaatcgaa tgcaaccggc gcaggaacac tgccagcgca tcaacaatat
     1921 tttcacctga atcaggatat tcttctaata cctggaatgc tgttttccct gggatcgcag
     1981 tggtgagtaa ccatgcatca tcaggagtac ggataaaatg cttgatggtc ggaagaggca
     2041 taaattccgt cagccagttt agcctgacca tctcatctgt aacatcattg gcaacgctac
     2101 ctttgccatg tttcagaaac aactctggcg catcgggctt cccatacaat cgatagattg
     2161 tcgcacctga ttgcccgaca ttatcgcgag cccatttata cccatataaa tcagcatcca
     2221 tgttggaatt taatcgcggc ctcgagcaag acgtttcccg ttgaatatgg ctcattttag
     2281 cttccttagc tcctgaaaat ctcgataact caaaaaatac gcccggtagt gatcttattt
     2341 cattatggtg aaagttggaa cctcttacgt gccgatcaag tcaaaagcct ccggtcggag
     2401 gcttttgact ttctg
//
