Features (pLannotate 1.2.2; 7 found; start..end, strand, type, name):
     32..63      +  terminator     tonB terminator: bidirectional E. coli tonB-P14 transcription terminator
     64..166     +  promoter       cat promoter: promoter of the E. coli cat gene encoding chloramphenicol acetyltransferase
    167..980     +  CDS            KanR (fragment): aminoglycoside phosphotransferase; aph(3')-Ia; confers resistance to kanamycin in bacteria or G418 (Geneticin®) in eukaryotes
   1003..1030    +  terminator     T7Te terminator: phage T7 early transcription terminator
   1042..1629    -  rep_origin     ori: high-copy-number ColE1/pMB1/pBR322/pUC origin of replication
   1651..1680    -  terminator     T3Te terminator: phage T3 early transcription terminator
   1769..2363    -  CDS            PuroR (fragment): puromycin N-acetyltransferase; pac from Streptomyces; confers resistance to puromycin
>Addgene plasmid #100682 | YCe1899 HC_Kan_PuroR_p9 | addgene full sequence | sequence record 192893 | Addgene NGS Result
ATTTAAATCATACCTGACCTCCATAGCAGAAAGTCAAAAGCCTCCGACCGGAGGCTTTTGACTTGATCGG
CACGTAAGAGGTTCCAACTTTCACCATAATGAAATAAGATCACTACCGGGCGTATTTTTTGAGTTATCGA
GATTTTCAGGAGCTAAGGAAGCTAAAATGAGCCATATTCAACGGGAAACGTCTTGCTCGAGGCCGCGATT
AAATTCCAACATGGATGCTGATTTATATGGGTATAAATGGGCTCGCGATAATGTCGGGCAATCAGGTGCG
ACAATCTATCGATTGTATGGGAAGCCCGATGCGCCAGAGTTGTTTCTGAAACATGGCAAAGGTAGCGTTG
CCAATGATGTTACAGATGAGATGGTCAGGCTAAACTGGCTGACGGAATTTATGCCTCTTCCGACCATCAA
GCATTTTATCCGTACTCCTGATGATGCATGGTTACTCACCACTGCGATCCCAGGGAAAACAGCATTCCAG
GTATTAGAAGAATATCCTGATTCAGGTGAAAATATTGTTGATGCGCTGGCAGTGTTCCTGCGCCGGTTGC
ATTCGATTCCTGTTTGTAATTGTCCTTTTAACGGCGATCGCGTATTTCGTCTCGCTCAGGCGCAATCACG
AATGAATAACGGTTTGGTTGGTGCGAGTGATTTTGATGACGAGCGTAATGGCTGGCCTGTTGAACAAGTC
TGGAAAGAAATGCATAAGCTTTTGCCATTCTCACCGGATTCAGTCGTCACTCATGGTGATTTCTCACTTG
ATAACCTTATTTTTGACGAGGGGAAATTAATAGGTTGTATTGATGTTGGACGAGTCGGAATCGCAGACCG
ATACCAGGATCTTGCCATCCTATGGAACTGCCTCGGTGAGTTTTCTCCTTCATTACAGAAACGGCTTTTT
CAAAAATATGGTATTGATAATCCTGATATGAATAAATTGCAGTTTCACTTGATGCTCGATGAGTTTTTCT
GAGGGCCCAAATGTAATCACCTGGCTCACCTTCGGGTGGGCCTTTCTGCGTTGCTGGCGTTTTTCCATAG
GCTCCGCCCCCCTGACGAGCATCACAAAAATCGATGCTCAAGTCAGAGGTGGCGAAACCCGACAGGACTA
TAAAGATACCAGGCGTTTCCCCCTGGAAGCTCCCTCGTGCGCTCTCCTGTTCCGACCCTGCCGCTTACCG
GATACCTGTCCGCCTTTCTCCCTTCGGGAAGCGTGGCGCTTTCTCATAGCTCACGCTGTAGGTATCTCAG
TTCGGTGTAGGTCGTTCGCTCCAAGCTGGGCTGTGTGCACGAACCCCCCGTTCAGCCCGACCGCTGCGCC
TTATCCGGTAACTATCGTCTTGAGTCCAACCCGGTAAGACACGACTTATCGCCACTGGCAGCAGCCACTG
GTAACAGGATTAGCAGAGCGAGGTATGTAGGCGGTGCTACAGAGTTCTTGAAGTGGTGGCCTAACTACGG
CTACACTAGAAGAACAGTATTTGGTATCTGCGCTCTGCTGAAGCCAGTTACCTCGGAAAAAGAGTTGGTA
GCTCTTGATCCGGCAAACAAACCACCGCTGGTAGCGGTGGTTTTTTTGTTTGCAAGCAGCAGATTACGCG
CAGAAAAAAAGGATCTCAAGAAGATCCTTTGATTTTCTACCGAAGAAAGGCCCACCCGTGAAGGTGAGCC
AGTGAGTTGATTGCAGTCCAGTTACGCTGGAGTCTGAGGCTCGTCCTGAATGATATCAAGCTTGAATTCG
TTCGTCTCGAGCATTATTAGGCACCGGGCTTGCGGGTCATGCACCAGGTCGCGCGGTCCTTCGGGCACTC
GACGTCGGCGGTGACGGTGAAGCCGAGCCGCTCGTAGAAGGGGAGGTTGCGGGGCGCGGAGGTTTCCAGG
AAGGCGGGCACCCCGGCGCGCTCGGCCGCCTCCACTCCGGGGAGCACGACGGCGCTGCCCAGACCCTTGC
CCTGGTGGTCGGGCGACACGCCGACGGTGGCCAGGAACCACGCGGGCTCCTTGGGCCGGTGCGGCGCCAG
GAGGCCTTCCATCTGTTGCTGCGCGGCCAGCCGGGAACCGCTCAACTCGGCCATGCGCGGGCCGATCTCG
GCGAACACCGCCCCCGCTTCGACGCTCTCCGGCGTGGTCCAGACCGCCACCGCGGCGCCGTCGTCCGCGA
CCCACACCTTGCCGATGTCGAGCCCGACGCGCGTGAGGAAGAGTTCTTGCAGCTCGGTGACCCGCTCGAT
GTGGCGGTCCGGATCGACGGTGTGGCGCGTGGCGGGGTAGTCGGCGAACGCGGCGGCGAGGGTGCGTACG
GCCCTGGGGACGTCGTCGCGGGTGGCGAGGCGCACCGTGGGCTTGTACTCGGTGGACGCCGAGACGTGAC
GAATTCTCTAGATATCGCTCAATACTGACC
